Addgene plasmid #126687: pHAGE-EF1aL-TagBFP-W
Purpose: Constitutive, ubiquitous blue fluorescence protein (BFP) expression.
Depositing lab: Darrell Kotton. Depositing organization: Boston University Medical Campus. Publication: Derivation of self-renewing lung alveolar epithelial type II cells from human pluripotent stem cells. Jacob A, Vedaie M, Roberts DA, Thomas DC, Villacorta-Martin C, Alysandratos KD, Hawkins F, Kotton DN. Nat Protoc. 2019 Dec;14(12):3303-3332. doi: 10.1038/s41596-019-0220-0. Epub 2019 Nov 15. PubMed 31732721.
Backbone
  Vector backbone: pHAGE
  Backbone manufacturer: Derived in Kotton lab
  Backbone size w/o insert (bp): 6978
  Vector type: Lentiviral
Growth in bacteria
  Bacterial resistance: Ampicillin, 100 μg/mL
  Growth temperature: 37°C
  Growth strain: NEB Stable
  Copy number: High Copy
Gene/Insert
  Gene/Insert name: TagBFP
  Species: Synthetic
  Insert size (bp): 702
  Promoter: Ef1aL
  Cloning method: Restriction Enzyme; 5′ cloning site NotI (not destroyed); 3′ cloning site BamHI (not destroyed)
  Sequencing primers: 5′ ggttcattctcaagcctcagacagtg; 3′ gctattgcttcccgtatggctttc
Terms and licenses: Academic/Nonprofit Terms; Industry Terms: Not Available to Industry
How to cite: pHAGE-EF1aL-TagBFP-W was a gift from Darrell Kotton (Addgene plasmid # 126687 ; http://n2t.net/addgene:126687 ; RRID:Addgene_126687)
