[The description below was written by a language model from this plasmid's Addgene catalogue record and pLannotate feature annotations shown in this document.]
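Description:
pHAGE-EF1aL-TagBFP-W is a lentiviral transfer plasmid built on the pHAGE backbone and designed for constitutive, ubiquitous expression of a blue fluorescent protein in mammalian cells. In bacteria it is maintained through a high-copy ColE1/pUC-type origin and selected with ampicillin via the bla (AmpR) gene. The sequenced record is 7,732 nt. The annotation also picks up short remnants outside the viral cassette (lacI fragments, a lac promoter/operator with CAP site, and partial SV40 origin and poly(A) sequences) that appear to be backbone carry-over rather than functional parts of the payload.

The viral genome region runs from a truncated HIV-1 5' LTR through the Ψ packaging signal with an adjoining gag fragment, the Rev response element for Rev-dependent nuclear export of the full-length vector RNA, and the cPPT/CTS, which aids nuclear import and transduction efficiency. Downstream sits the expression cassette: the long form of the human EF-1α promoter (annotated at about 1.2 kb) drives the 702 bp mammalian codon-optimized monomeric TagBFP coding sequence, cloned between retained NotI and BamHI sites. The "W" in the name corresponds to the WPRE that follows, which boosts transcript stability and expression. The cassette ends in a ΔU3 self-inactivating 3' LTR, so the integrated provirus lacks LTR promoter activity and TagBFP expression depends on the internal EF-1α promoter. Small nef and rev fragments are residual HIV-1 sequence.

Because no viral structural or enzymatic genes are intact, particle production requires packaging and envelope functions supplied in trans. The construct serves to stably mark transduced cells with blue fluorescence. The associated publication concerns lung alveolar epithelial cells derived from human pluripotent stem cells.
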