Features (pLannotate 1.2.2; 22 found; start..end, strand, type, name):
    377..634     +  LTR            5' LTR (truncated): truncated 5' long terminal repeat (LTR) from HIV-1
    681..806     +  misc_feature   HIV-1 Ψ: packaging signal of human immunodeficiency virus type 1
    790..1128    +  CDS            HIV-1 gag (fragment): gag protein from human immunodeficiency virus 1; gag
   1303..1536    +  misc_feature   RRE: The Rev response element (RRE) of HIV-1 allows for Rev-dependent mRNA export from the nucleus to the cytoplasm.
   1913..2013    +  CDS            Rev (fragment): human immunodeficiency virus 1 (HIV-1) Rev protein; rev; enhances nuclear export of unspliced and incompletely spliced viral mRNAs
   2058..2175    +  misc_feature   cPPT/CTS: central polypurine tract and central termination sequence of HIV-1
   2223..3401    +  promoter       EF-1α promoter: strong constitutive promoter for human elongation factor EF-1α
   3412..4113    +  CDS            TagBFP: monomeric blue fluorescent protein mammalian codon-optimized
   4122..4710    +  misc_feature   WPRE: woodchuck hepatitis virus posttranscriptional regulatory element
   4718..4783    +  CDS            nef (fragment): NEF_HV1Z2 - Experimental evidence at protein level: Swiss-Prot protein existence level 1. Extracellular Nef protein targets CD4(+) T-lymphocytes for apoptosis by interacting with CXCR4 surface receptors. From Human immunodeficiency virus type 1 group M subtype D (isolate Z2/CDC-Z34) (HIV-1).
   4785..5018    +  LTR            3' LTR (ΔU3): self-inactivating 3' long terminal repeat (LTR) from HIV-1
   5223..5327    +  promoter       AmpR promoter: bla
   5328..6188    +  CDS            AmpR: β-lactamase; bla; confers resistance to ampicillin, carbenicillin, and related antibiotics
   6359..6947    +  rep_origin     ori: high-copy-number ColE1/pMB1/pBR322/pUC origin of replication
   7130..7184    +  CDS            lacI (fragment): lac repressor; lacI; The lac repressor binds to the lac operator to inhibit transcription in E. coli. This inhibition can be relieved by adding lactose or isopropyl-β-D-thiogalactopyranoside (IPTG).
   7190..7283    +  rep_origin     SV40 ori (fragment): SV40 origin of replication
   7308..7345    +  CDS            lacI (fragment): lac repressor; lacI; The lac repressor binds to the lac operator to inhibit transcription in E. coli. This inhibition can be relieved by adding lactose or isopropyl-β-D-thiogalactopyranoside (IPTG).
   7358..7379    +  protein_bind   CAP binding site: CAP binding activates transcription in the presence of cAMP. E. coli catabolite activator protein
   7394..7424    +  promoter       lac promoter: promoter for the E. coli lac operon
   7432..7448    +  protein_bind   lac operator: The lac repressor binds to the lac operator to inhibit transcription in E. coli. This inhibition can be relieved by adding lactose or isopropyl-β-D-thiogalactopyranoside (IPTG). lac repressor encoded by lacI
   7482..7565    +  polyA_signal   SV40 poly(A) signal (fragment): SV40 polyadenylation signal
   7732..329     +  CDS            nef (fragment) (across the origin): NEF_HV1BR - Experimental evidence at protein level: Swiss-Prot protein existence level 1. Extracellular Nef protein targets CD4(+) T-lymphocytes for apoptosis by interacting with CXCR4 surface receptors (PubMed:14990729). From Human immunodeficiency virus type 1 group M subtype B (isolate BRU/LAI) (HIV-1).
>Addgene plasmid #126687 | pHAGE-EF1aL-TagBFP-W | addgene full sequence | sequence record 245743 | Addgene NGS Result
TGGAAGGGCTAATTCACTCCCAAAGAAGACAAGATATCCTTGATCTGTGGATCTACCACACACAAGGCTA
CTTCCCTGATTAGCAGAACTACACACCAGGGCCAGGGGTCAGATATCCACTGACCTTTGGATGGTGCTAC
AAGCTAGTACCAGTTGAGCCAGATAAGGTAGAAGAGGCCAATAAAGGAGAGAACACCAGCTTGTTACACC
CTGTGAGCCTGCATGGGATGGATGACCCGGAGAGAGAAGTGTTAGAGTGGAGGTTTGACAGCCGCCTAGC
ATTTCATCACGTGGCCCGAGAGCTGCATCCGGAGTACTTCAAGAACTGCTGATATCGAGCTTGCTACAAG
GGACTTTCCGCTGGGGACTTTCCAGGGAGGCGTGGCCTGGGCGGGACTGGGGAGTGGCGAGCCCTCAGAT
CCTGCATATAAGCAGCTGCTTTTTGCCTGTACTGGGTCTCTCTGGTTAGACCAGATCTGAGCCTGGGAGC
TCTCTGGCTAACTAGGGAACCCACTGCTTAAGCCTCAATAAAGCTTGCCTTGAGTGCTTCAAGTAGTGTG
TGCCCGTCTGTTGTGTGACTCTGGTAACTAGAGATCCCTCAGACCCTTTTAGTCAGTGTGGAAAATCTCT
AGCAGTGGCGCCCGAACAGGGACTTGAAAGCGAAAGGGAAACCAGAGGAGCTCTCTCGACGCAGGACTCG
GCTTGCTGAAGCGCGCACGGCAAGAGGCGAGGGGCGGCGACTGGTGAGTACGCCAAAAATTTTGACTAGC
GGAGGCTAGAAGGAGAGAGATGGGTGCGAGAGCGTCAGTATTAAGCGGGGGAGAATTAGATCGCGATGGG
AAAAAATTCGGTTAAGGCCAGGGGGAAAGAAAAAATATAAATTAAAACATATAGTATGGGCAAGCAGGGA
GCTAGAACGATTCGCAGTTAATCCTGGCCTGTTAGAAACATCAGAAGGCTGTAGACAAATACTGGGACAG
CTACAACCATCCCTTCAGACAGGATCAGAAGAACTTAGATCATTATATAATACAGTAGCAACCCTCTATT
GTGTGCATCAAAGGATAGAGATAAAAGACACCAAGGAAGCTTTAGACAAGATAGAGGAAGAGCAAAACAA
AAGTAAGACCACCGCACAGCAAGCGGCCGGCCGCTGATCTTCAGACCTGGAGGAGGAGATATGAGGGACA
ATTGGAGAAGTGAATTATATAAATATAAAGTAGTAAAAATTGAACCATTAGGAGTAGCACCCACCAAGGC
AAAGAGAAGAGTGGTGCAGAGAGAAAAAAGAGCAGTGGGAATAGGAGCTTTGTTCCTTGGGTTCTTGGGA
GCAGCAGGAAGCACTATGGGCGCAGCGTCAATGACGCTGACGGTACAGGCCAGACAATTATTGTCTGGTA
TAGTGCAGCAGCAGAACAATTTGCTGAGGGCTATTGAGGCGCAACAGCATCTGTTGCAACTCACAGTCTG
GGGCATCAAGCAGCTCCAGGCAAGAATCCTGGCTGTGGAAAGATACCTAAAGGATCAACAGCTCCTGGGG
ATTTGGGGTTGCTCTGGAAAACTCATTTGCACCACTGCTGTGCCTTGGAATGCTAGTTGGAGTAATAAAT
CTCTGGAACAGATTTGGAATCACACGACCTGGATGGAGTGGGACAGAGAAATTAACAATTACACAAGCTT
AATACACTCCTTAATTGAAGAATCGCAAAACCAGCAAGAAAAGAATGAACAAGAATTATTGGAATTAGAT
AAATGGGCAAGTTTGTGGAATTGGTTTAACATAACAAATTGGCTGTGGTATATAAAATTATTCATAATGA
TAGTAGGAGGCTTGGTAGGTTTAAGAATAGTTTTTGCTGTACTTTCTATAGTGAATAGAGTTAGGCAGGG
ATATTCACCATTATCGTTTCAGACCCACCTCCCAACCCCGAGGGGACCCGACAGGCCCGAAGGAATAGAA
GAAGAAGGTGGAGAGAGAGACAGAGACAGATCCATTCGATTAGTGAACGGATCTCGACGGTATCGCCGAA
TTCACAAATGGCAGTATTCATCCACAATTTTAAAAGAAAAGGGGGGATTGGGGGGTACAGTGCAGGGGAA
AGAATAGTAGACATAATAGCAACAGACATACAAACTAAAGAATTACAAAAACAAATTACAAAAATTCAAA
ATTTTCGGGTTTATTACAGGGACAGCAGAGATCCAGTTTGGACTAGTCGTGAGGCTCCGGTGCCCGTCAG
TGGGCAGAGCGCACATCGCCCACAGTCCCCGAGAAGTTGGGGGGAGGGGTCGGCAATTGAACCGGTGCCT
AGAGAAGGTGGCGCGGGGTAAACTGGGAAAGTGATGTCGTGTACTGGCTCCGCCTTTTTCCCGAGGGTGG
GGGAGAACCGTATATAAGTGCAGTAGTCGCCGTGAACGTTCTTTTTCGCAACGGGTTTGCCGCCAGAACA
CAGGTAAGTGCCGTGTGTGGTTCCCGCGGGCCTGGCCTCTTTACGGGTTATGGCCCTTGCGTGCCTTGAA
TTACTTCCACCTGGCTGCAGTACGTGATTCTTGATCCCGAGCTTCGGGTTGGAAGTGGGTGGGAGAGTTC
GAGGCCTTGCGCTTAAGGAGCCCCTTCGCCTCGTGCTTGAGTTGAGGCCTGGCCTGGGCGCTGGGGCCGC
CGCGTGCGAATCTGGTGGCACCTTCGCGCCTGTCTCGCTGCTTTCGATAAGTCTCTAGCCATTTAAAATT
TTTGATGACCTGCTGCGACGCTTTTTTTCTGGCAAGATAGTCTTGTAAATGCGGGCCAAGATCTGCACAC
TGGTATTTCGGTTTTTGGGGCCGCGGGCGGCGACGGGGCCCGTGCGTCCCAGCGCACATGTTCGGCGAGG
CGGGGCCTGCGAGCGCGGCCACCGAGAATCGGACGGGGGTAGTCTCAAGCTGGCCGGCCTGCTCTGGTGC
CTGGCCTCGCGCCGCCGTGTATCGCCCCGCCCTGGGCGGCAAGGCTGGCCCGGTCGGCACCAGTTGCGTG
AGCGGAAAGATGGCCGCTTCCCGGCCCTGCTGCAGGGAGCTCAAAATGGAGGACGCGGCGCTCGGGAGAG
CGGGCGGGTGAGTCACCCACACAAAGGAAAAGGGCCTTTCCGTCCTCAGCCGTCGCTTCATGTGACTCCA
CGGAGTACCGGGCGCCGTCCAGGCACCTCGATTAGTTCTCGAGCTTTTGGAGTACGTCGTCTTTAGGTTG
GGGGGAGGGGTTTTATGCGATGGAGTTTCCCCACACTGAGTGGGTGGAGACTGAAGTTAGGCCAGCTTGG
CACTTGATGTAATTCTCCTTGGAATTTGCCCTTTTTGAGTTTGGATCTTGGTTCATTCTCAAGCCTCAGA
CAGTGGTTCAAAGTTTTTTTCTTCCATTTCAGGTGTCGTGAAGCGGCCGCCATGAGCGAGCTGATTAAGG
AGAACATGCACATGAAGCTGTACATGGAGGGCACCGTGGACAACCATCACTTCAAGTGCACATCCGAGGG
CGAAGGCAAGCCCTACGAGGGCACCCAGACCATGAGAATCAAGGTGGTCGAGGGCGGCCCTCTCCCCTTC
GCCTTCGACATCCTGGCTACTAGCTTCCTCTACGGCAGCAAGACCTTCATCAACCACACCCAGGGCATCC
CCGACTTCTTCAAGCAGTCCTTCCCTGAGGGCTTCACATGGGAGAGAGTCACCACATACGAAGACGGGGG
CGTGCTGACCGCTACCCAGGACACCAGCCTCCAGGACGGCTGCCTCATCTACAACGTCAAGATCAGAGGG
GTGAACTTCACATCCAACGGCCCTGTGATGCAGAAGAAAACACTCGGCTGGGAGGCCTTCACCGAGACGC
TGTACCCCGCTGACGGCGGCCTGGAAGGCAGAAACGACATGGCCCTGAAGCTCGTGGGCGGGAGCCATCT
GATCGCAAACATCAAGACCACATATAGATCCAAGAAACCCGCTAAGAACCTCAAGATGCCTGGCGTCTAC
TATGTGGACTACAGACTGGAAAGAATCAAGGAGGCCAACAACGAGACCTACGTCGAGCAGCACGAGGTGG
CAGTGGCCAGATACTGCGACCTCCCTAGCAAACTGGGGCACAAGCTTAATTAAAGGATCCTAATCAACCT
CTGGATTACAAAATTTGTGAAAGATTGACTGGTATTCTTAACTATGTTGCTCCTTTTACGCTATGTGGAT
ACGCTGCTTTAATGCCTTTGTATCATGCTATTGCTTCCCGTATGGCTTTCATTTTCTCCTCCTTGTATAA
ATCCTGGTTGCTGTCTCTTTATGAGGAGTTGTGGCCCGTTGTCAGGCAACGTGGCGTGGTGTGCACTGTG
TTTGCTGACGCAACCCCCACTGGTTGGGGCATTGCCACCACCTGTCAGCTCCTTTCCGGGACTTTCGCTT
TCCCCCTCCCTATTGCCACGGCGGAACTCATCGCCGCCTGCCTTGCCCGCTGCTGGACAGGGGCTCGGCT
GTTGGGCACTGACAATTCCGTGGTGTTGTCGGGGAAATCATCGTCCTTTCCTTGGCTGCTCGCCTGTGTT
GCCACCTGGATTCTGCGCGGGACGTCCTTCTGCTACGTCCCTTCGGCCCTCAATCCAGCGGACCTTCCTT
CCCGCGGCCTGCTGCCGGCTCTGCGGCCTCTTCCGCGTCTTCGCCTTCGCCCTCAGACGAGTCGGATCTC
CCTTTGGGCCGCCTCCCCGCCTGAGATCCTTTAAGACCAATGACTTACAAGGCAGCTGTAGATCTTAGCC
ACTTTTTAAAAGAAAAGGGGGGACTGGAAGGGCTAATTCACTCCCAACGAAGACAAGATCTGCTTTTTGC
TTGTACTGGGTCTCTCTGGTTAGACCAGATCTGAGCCTGGGAGCTCTCTGGCTAACTAGGGAACCCACTG
CTTAAGCCTCAATAAAGCTTGCCTTGAGTGCTTCAAGTAGTGTGTGCCCGTCTGTTGTGTGACTCTGGTA
ACTAGAGATCCCTCAGACCCTTTTAGTCAGTGTGGAAAATCTCTAGCAGTAGTAGTTCATGTCATCTTAT
TATTCAGTATTTATAACTTGCAAAGAAATGAATATCAGAGAGTGAGAGGCCCGGGTTAATTAAGGAAAGG
GCTAGATCATTCTTGAAGACGAAAGGGCCTCGTGATACGCCTATTTTTATAGGTTAATGTCATGATAATA
ATGGTTTCTTAGACGTCAGGTGGCACTTTTCGGGGAAATGTGCGCGGAACCCCTATTTGTTTATTTTTCT
AAATACATTCAAATATGTATCCGCTCATGAGACAATAACCCTGATAAATGCTTCAATAATATTGAAAAAG
GAAGAGTATGAGTATTCAACATTTCCGTGTCGCCCTTATTCCCTTTTTTGCGGCATTTTGCCTTCCTGTT
TTTGCTCACCCAGAAACGCTGGTGAAAGTAAAAGATGCTGAAGATCAGTTGGGTGCACGAGTGGGTTACA
TCGAACTGGATCTCAACAGCGGTAAGATCCTTGAGAGTTTTCGCCCCGAAGAACGTTTTCCAATGATGAG
CACTTTTAAAGTTCTGCTATGTGGCGCGGTATTATCCCGTGTTGACGCCGGGCAAGAGCAACTCGGTCGC
CGCATACACTATTCTCAGAATGACTTGGTTGAGTACTCACCAGTCACAGAAAAGCATCTTACGGATGGCA
TGACAGTAAGAGAATTATGCAGTGCTGCCATAACCATGAGTGATAACACTGCGGCCAACTTACTTCTGAC
AACGATCGGAGGACCGAAGGAGCTAACCGCTTTTTTGCACAACATGGGGGATCATGTAACTCGCCTTGAT
CGTTGGGAACCGGAGCTGAATGAAGCCATACCAAACGACGAGCGTGACACCACGATGCCTGTAGCAATGG
CAACAACGTTGCGCAAACTATTAACTGGCGAACTACTTACTCTAGCTTCCCGGCAACAATTAATAGACTG
GATGGAGGCGGATAAAGTTGCAGGACCACTTCTGCGCTCGGCCCTTCCGGCTGGCTGGTTTATTGCTGAT
AAATCTGGAGCCGGTGAGCGTGGGTCTCGCGGTATCATTGCAGCACTGGGGCCAGATGGTAAGCCCTCCC
GTATCGTAGTTATCTACACGACGGGGAGTCAGGCAACTATGGATGAACGAAATAGACAGATCGCTGAGAT
AGGTGCCTCACTGATTAAGCATTGGTAACTGTCAGACCAAGTTTACTCATATATACTTTAGATTGATTTA
AAACTTCATTTTTAATTTAAAAGGATCTAGGTGAAGATCCTTTTTGATAATCTCATGACCAAAATCCCTT
AACGTGAGTTTTCGTTCCACTGAGCGTCAGACCCCGTAGAAAAGATCAAAGGATCTTCTTGAGATCCTTT
TTTTCTGCGCGTAATCTGCTGCTTGCAAACAAAAAAACCACCGCTACCAGCGGTGGTTTGTTTGCCGGAT
CAAGAGCTACCAACTCTTTTTCCGAAGGTAACTGGCTTCAGCAGAGCGCAGATACCAAATACTGTTCTTC
TAGTGTAGCCGTAGTTAGGCCACCACTTCAAGAACTCTGTAGCACCGCCTACATACCTCGCTCTGCTAAT
CCTGTTACCAGTGGCTGCTGCCAGTGGCGATAAGTCGTGTCTTACCGGGTTGGACTCAAGACGATAGTTA
CCGGATAAGGCGCAGCGGTCGGGCTGAACGGGGGGTTCGTGCACACAGCCCAGCTTGGAGCGAACGACCT
ACACCGAACTGAGATACCTACAGCGTGAGCTATGAGAAAGCGCCACGCTTCCCGAAGGGAGAAAGGCGGA
CAGGTATCCGGTAAGCGGCAGGGTCGGAACAGGAGAGCGCACGAGGGAGCTTCCAGGGGGAAACGCCTGG
TATCTTTATAGTCCTGTCGGGTTTCGCCACCTCTGACTTGAGCGTCGATTTTTGTGATGCTCGTCAGGGG
GGCGGAGCCTATGGAAAAACGCCAGCAACGCGGCCTTTTTACGGTTCCTGGCCTTTTGCTGGCCTTTTGC
TCACATGTTCTTTCCTGCGTTATCCCCTGATTCTGTGGATAACCGTATTACCGCCTTTGAGTGAGCTGAT
ACCGCTCGCCGCAGCCGAACGACCGAGCGCAGCGAGTCAGTGAGCGAGGAAGCGGAAGAGCGCCCAATAC
GCAAACCGCCTCTCCCCGCGCGTTGGCCGATTCATTAATGCAGCAAGCTCATGGCTGACTAATTTTTTTT
ATTTATGCAGAGGCCGAGGCCGCCTCGGCCTCTGAGCTATTCCAGAAGTAGTGAGGAGGCTTTTTTGGAG
GCCTAGGCTTTTGCAAAAAGCTCCCCGTGGCACGACAGGTTTCCCGACTGGAAAGCGGGCAGTGAGCGCA
ACGCAATTAATGTGAGTTAGCTCACTCATTAGGCACCCCAGGCTTTACACTTTATGCTTCCGGCTCGTAT
GTTGTGTGGAATTGTGAGCGGATAACAATTTCACACAGGAAACAGCTATGACATGATTACGAATTTCACA
AATAAAGCATTTTTTTCACTGCATTCTAGTTGTGGTTTGTCCAAACTCATCAATGTATCTTATCATGTCT
GGATCAACTGGATAACTCAAGCTAACCAAAATCATCCCAAACTTCCCACCCCATACCCTATTACCACTGC
CAATTACCTGTGGTTTCATTTACTCTAAACCTGTGATTCCTCTGAATTATTTTCATTTTAAAGAAATTGT
ATTTGTTAAATATGTACTACAAACTTAGTAGT
