>Addgene plasmid #126687 | pHAGE-EF1aL-TagBFP-W | depositor partial sequence | sequence record 242494 | EF1aL
CGTGAGGCTCCGGTGCCCGTCAGTGGGCAGAGCGCACATCGCCCACAGTCCCCGAGAAGTTGGGGGGAGG
GGTCGGCAATTGAACCGGTGCCTAGAGAAGGTGGCGCGGGGTAAACTGGGAAAGTGATGTCGTGTACTGG
CTCCGCCTTTTTCCCGAGGGTGGGGGAGAACCGTATATAAGTGCAGTAGTCGCCGTGAACGTTCTTTTTC
GCAACGGGTTTGCCGCCAGAACACAGGTAAGTGCCGTGTGTGGTTCCCGCGGGCCTGGCCTCTTTACGGG
TTATGGCCCTTGCGTGCCTTGAATTACTTCCACGCCCCTGGCTGCAGTACGTGATTCTTGATCCCGAGCT
TCGGGTTGGAAGTGGGTGGGAGAGTTCGAGGCCTTGCGCTTAAGGAGCCCCTTCGCCTCGTGCTTGAGTT
GAGGCCTGGCCTGGGCGCTGGGGCCGCCGCGTGCGAATCTGGTGGCACCTTCGCGCCTGTCTCGCTGCTT
TCGATAAGTCTCTAGCCATTTAAAATTTTTGATGACCTGCTGCGACGCTTTTTTTCTGGCAAGATAGTCT
TGTAAATGCGGGCCAAGATCTGCACACTGGTATTTCGGTTTTTGGGGCCGCGGGCGGCGACGGGGCCCGT
GCGTCCCAGCGCACATGTTCGGCGAGGCGGGGCCTGCGAGCGCGGCCACCGAGAATCGGACGGGGGTAGT
CTCAAGCTGGCCGGCCTGCTCTGGTGCCTGGCCTCGCGCCGCCGTGTATCGCCCCGCCCTGGGCGGCAAG
GCTGGCCCGGTCGGCACCAGTTGCGTGAGCGGAAAGATGGCCGCTTCCCGGCCCTGCTGCAGGGAGCTCA
AAATGGAGGACGCGGCGCTCGGGAGAGCGGGCGGGTGAGTCACCCACACAAAGGAAAAGGGCCTTTCCGT
CCTCAGCCGTCGCTTCATGTGACTCCACGGAGTACCGGGCGCCGTCCAGGCACCTCGATTAGTTCTCGAG
CTTTTGGAGTACGTCGTCTTTAGGTTGGGGGGAGGGGTTTTATGCGATGGAGTTTCCCCACACTGAGTGG
GTGGAGACTGAAGTTAGGCCAGCTTGGCACTTGATGTAATTCTCCTTGGAATTTGCCCTTTTTGAGTTTG
GATCTTGGTTCATTCTCAAGCCTCAGACAGTGGTTCAAAGTTTTTTTCTTCCATTTCAGGTGTCGTGAA
