>Addgene plasmid #126687 | pHAGE-EF1aL-TagBFP-W | depositor partial sequence | sequence record 242495 | TagBFP
ATGAGCGAGCTGATTAAGGAGAACATGCACATGAAGCTGTACATGGAGGGCACCGTGGACAACCATCACT
TCAAGTGCACATCCGAGGGCGAAGGCAAGCCCTACGAGGGCACCCAGACCATGAGAATCAAGGTGGTCGA
GGGCGGCCCTCTCCCCTTCGCCTTCGACATCCTGGCTACTAGCTTCCTCTACGGCAGCAAGACCTTCATC
AACCACACCCAGGGCATCCCCGACTTCTTCAAGCAGTCCTTCCCTGAGGGCTTCACATGGGAGAGAGTCA
CCACATACGAAGACGGGGGCGTGCTGACCGCTACCCAGGACACCAGCCTCCAGGACGGCTGCCTCATCTA
CAACGTCAAGATCAGAGGGGTGAACTTCACATCCAACGGCCCTGTGATGCAGAAGAAAACACTCGGCTGG
GAGGCCTTCACCGAGACGCTGTACCCCGCTGACGGCGGCCTGGAAGGCAGAAACGACATGGCCCTGAAGC
TCGTGGGCGGGAGCCATCTGATCGCAAACATCAAGACCACATATAGATCCAAGAAACCCGCTAAGAACCT
CAAGATGCCTGGCGTCTACTATGTGGACTACAGACTGGAAAGAATCAAGGAGGCCAACAACGAGACCTAC
GTCGAGCAGCACGAGGTGGCAGTGGCCAGATACTGCGACCTCCCTAGCAAACTGGGGCACAAGCTTAATT
AA
